Addgene plasmid #210961: pNLF1-C_DDA1:1-102
Purpose: Mammalian expression of full-length human DDA1. C-terminal NanoLuc luciferase tag.
Depositing lab: Cheryl Arrowsmith. Depositing organization: University of Toronto. Publication: A Target Class Ligandability Evaluation of WD40 Repeat-Containing Proteins. Ackloo S, Li F, Szewczyk M, Seitova A, Loppnau P, Zeng H, Xu J, Ahmad S, Arnautova YA, Baghaie AJ, Beldar S, Bolotokova A, Centrella PA, Chau I, Clark MA, Cuozzo JW, Dehghani-Tafti S, Disch JS, Dong A, Dumas A, Feng JA, Ghiabi P, Gibson E, Gilmer J, Goldman B, Green SR, Guie MA, Guilinger JP, Harms N, Herasymenko O, Houliston S, Hutchinson A, Kearnes S, Keefe AD, Kimani SW, Kramer T, Kutera M, Kwak HA, Lento C, Li Y, Liu J, Loup J, Machado RAC, Mulhern CJ, Perveen S, Righetto GL, Riley P, Shrestha S, Sigel EA, Silva M, Sintchak MD, Slakman BL, Taylor RD, Thompson J, Torng W, Underkoffler C, von Rechenberg M, Walsh RT, Watson I, Wilson DJ, Wolf E, Yadav M, Yazdi AK, Zhang J, Zhang Y, Santhakumar V, Edwards AM, Barsyte-Lovejoy D, Schapira M, Brown PJ, Halabelian L, Arrowsmith CH. J Med Chem. 2025 Jan 23;68(2):1092-1112. doi: 10.1021/acs.jmedchem.4c02010. Epub 2024 Nov 4. PubMed 39495097.
Backbone
  Vector backbone: pNLF1-C
  Backbone manufacturer: Promega
  Vector type: Mammalian Expression
  Selectable markers: Hygromycin
Growth in bacteria
  Bacterial resistance: Ampicillin, 100 μg/mL
  Growth temperature: 37°C
  Growth strain: DH5alpha
  Copy number: High Copy
Gene/Insert
  Gene/Insert name: DDA1:M1-T102
  Species: H. sapiens (human)
  Insert size (bp): 306
  Mutation: wild type
  Entrez Gene: DDA1 (a.k.a. C19orf58, PCIA1)
  Promoter: CMV
  Tag / fusion protein: NanoLuc luciferase (C terminal on insert)
  Cloning method: Ligation Independent Cloning
  Sequencing primers: 5′ ttacagctcttaaggctagag; 3′ agccggctgtctgtcgccag
Resource information
  A portion of this plasmid was derived from a plasmid made by: Mammalian Gene Collection (BC000615)
Terms and licenses: Academic/Nonprofit Terms; Industry Terms: Not Available to Industry
Depositor comments: 5' Cloning Site: EcoR1 (not destroyed), 3' Cloning Site: Xba1 (not destroyed). C terminal tag: srfgpnscrralgssgvftledfvgdwrqtagynldqvleqggvsslfqnlgvsvtpiqrivlsgenglkidihviipyeglsgdqmgqiekifkvvypvddhhfkvilhygtlvidgvtpnmidyfgrpyegiavfdgkkitvtgtlwngnkiiderlinpdgsllfrvtingvtgwrlcerila.
How to cite: pNLF1-C_DDA1:1-102 was a gift from Cheryl Arrowsmith (Addgene plasmid # 210961 ; http://n2t.net/addgene:210961 ; RRID:Addgene_210961)
