[The description below was written by a language model from this plasmid's Addgene catalogue record and pLannotate feature annotations shown in this document.]
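Description:
pNLF1-C_DDA1:1-102 is a 6.3 kb mammalian expression plasmid built on the Promega pNLF1-C backbone, which is designed for making fusions with NanoLuc luciferase at the C-terminus of a protein of interest. In bacteria it replicates from a high-copy ColE1/pUC-type origin and is selected with ampicillin through the β-lactamase gene. A ColE1-derived cer site is also annotated, which helps keep the plasmid in monomeric form. For selection in mammalian cells, a separate cassette places the hygromycin phosphotransferase gene (hph) under the SV40 enhancer/early promoter, followed by a synthetic polyadenylation signal.

The payload is the wild-type, full-length human DDA1 coding sequence (residues M1 to T102, 306 bp), derived from a Mammalian Gene Collection clone and inserted by ligation-independent cloning, with the flanking EcoRI and XbaI sites retained. Transcription is driven by the CMV immediate early enhancer and promoter, followed by a chimeric β-globin/immunoglobulin intron that generally improves expression. A T7 promoter lies just upstream of the insert and could support in vitro transcription. DDA1 is joined through a short linker to human codon-optimized NanoLuc, and the transcript ends at an SV40 poly(A) signal. Several small annotated fragments (SET1, T7 terminator, large T antigen, M13 ori, bom, tnpA) are short partial matches that probably reflect backbone remnants rather than functional parts.

The stated purpose is mammalian expression of NanoLuc-tagged DDA1. The associated publication concerns the ligandability of WD40 repeat proteins. A luminescent fusion like this is typically used as a donor in bioluminescence energy transfer assays or for quantifying protein levels, although the record does not specify the assay.
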