Features (pLannotate 1.2.2; 20 found; start..end, strand, type, name):
    140..517     +  enhancer       CMV enhancer: human cytomegalovirus immediate early enhancer
    519..718     +  promoter       CMV promoter: human cytomegalovirus (CMV) immediate early promoter
    857..989     +  intron         chimeric intron: chimera between introns from human β-globin and immunoglobulin heavy chain genes
   1033..1051    +  promoter       T7 promoter: promoter for bacteriophage T7 RNA polymerase
   1085..1390    +  CDS            DDA1 (sequence withheld): DDA1_HUMAN - Also known as C19orf58 From Homo sapiens (Human).
   1439..1951    +  CDS            Nluc: NanoLuc® luciferase human codon-optimized
   1984..2033    +  CDS            SET1 (fragment): solubility-enhancement tag derived from T7 phage gene 10B
   2041..2060    +  terminator     T7 terminator (fragment): transcription terminator for bacteriophage T7 RNA polymerase
   2082..2203    -  polyA_signal   SV40 poly(A) signal: SV40 polyadenylation signal
   2226..2294    -  CDS            large T antigen (fragment): large T antigen from SV40 (simian virus 40)
   2299..2331    +  rep_origin     M13 ori (fragment): M13 bacteriophage origin of replication; arrow indicates direction of (+) strand synthesis
   2332..2383    -  misc_feature   bom (fragment): basis of mobility region from pBR322
   2448..2805    +  promoter       SV40 promoter: SV40 enhancer and early promoter
   2836..3858    +  CDS            hph: KHYB_ECOLX - Experimental evidence at protein level: Swiss-Prot protein existence level 1. The aminoglycoside phosphotransferases achieve inactivation of their antibiotic substrates by phosphorylation. Only phosphorylates hygromycin and closely related compounds such as demethyl analogs and destomycin. From Escherichia coli.
   3897..3945    +  polyA_signal   poly(A) signal: synthetic polyadenylation signal
   3966..4058    -  CDS            tnpA (fragment): TN5P_ECOLX - Also known as tnp. Experimental evidence at protein level: Swiss-Prot protein existence level 1. Mediates transposition of transposon Tn5 by a 'cut and paste' mechanism. First, the monomeric transposase binds the 19 bp inverted DNA repeats flanking the transposon. Then, dimerization of the DNA- bound transposase creates a synaptic DNA complex. After nicking of the first DNA strand, excision of the transposon proceeds through a series of intermediates. The transposase then mediates the insertion of the transposon at a new site by strand transfer. The activity of the wild- type tran
   4101..4205    +  promoter       AmpR promoter: bla
   4206..5066    +  CDS            AmpR: β-lactamase; bla; confers resistance to ampicillin, carbenicillin, and related antibiotics
   5224..5812    -  rep_origin     ori: high-copy-number ColE1/pMB1/pBR322/pUC origin of replication
   5928..6211    +  misc_feature   cer region: ColE1-derived recombination site that helps to maintain plasmids as monomers
>Addgene plasmid #210961 | pNLF1-C_DDA1:1-102 | addgene full sequence | sequence record 423300 | Addgene NGS Result
TCAATATTGGCCATTAGCCATATTATTCATTGGTTATATAGCATAAATCAATATTGGCTATTGGCCATTG
CATACGTTGTATCTATATCATAATATGTACATTTATATTGGCTCATGTCCAATATGACCGCCATGTTGGC
ATTGATTATTGACTAGTTATTAATAGTAATCAATTACGGGGTCATTAGTTCATAGCCCATATATGGAGTT
CCGCGTTACATAACTTACGGTAAATGGCCCGCCTGGCTGACCGCCCAACGACCCCCGCCCATTGACGTCA
ATAATGACGTATGTTCCCATAGTAACGCCAATAGGGACTTTCCATTGACGTCAATGGGTGGAGTATTTAC
GGTAAACTGCCCACTTGGCAGTACATCAAGTGTATCATATGCCAAGTCCGCCCCCTATTGACGTCAATGA
CGGTAAATGGCCCGCCTGGCATTATGCCCAGTACATGACCTTACGGGACTTTCCTACTTGGCAGTACATC
TACGTATTAGTCATCGCTATTACCATGGTGATGCGGTTTTGGCAGTACACCAATGGGCGTGGATAGCGGT
TTGACTCACGGGGATTTCCAAGTCTCCACCCCATTGACGTCAATGGGAGTTTGTTTTGGCACCAAAATCA
ACGGGACTTTCCAAAATGTCGTAATAACCCCGCCCCGTTGACGCAAATGGGCGGTAGGCGTGTACGGTGG
GAGGTCTATATAAGCAGAGCTGGTTTAGTGAACCGTCAGATCACTAGAAGCTTTATTGCGGTAGTTTATC
ACAGTTAAATTGCTAACGCAGTCAGTGCTTCTGACACAACAGTCTCGAACTTAAGCTGCAGAAGTTGGTC
GTGAGGCACTGGGCAGGTAAGTATCAAGGTTACAAGACAGGTTTAAGGAGACCAATAGAAACTGGGCTTG
TCGAGACAGAGAAGACTCTTGCGTTTCTGATAGGCACCTATTGGTCTTACTGACATCCACTTTGCCTTTC
TCTCCACAGGTGTCCACTCCCAGTTCAATTACAGCTCTTAAGGCTAGAGTATTAATACGACTCACTATAG
GGCTAGCAAAGCGATCGCTTCCGAATTCGCCACC
[306 nt withheld, positions 1085-1390]
TCTAGATTTGGGCCCAATTCCTGCAGGCGAGCTCTCGGCTCGAGCGGCGTCTTCACACTCGAAGATTTCG
TTGGGGACTGGCGACAGACAGCCGGCTACAACCTGGACCAAGTCCTTGAACAGGGAGGTGTGTCCAGTTT
GTTTCAGAATCTCGGGGTGTCCGTAACTCCGATCCAAAGGATTGTCCTGAGCGGTGAAAATGGGCTGAAG
ATCGACATCCATGTCATCATCCCGTATGAAGGTCTGAGCGGCGACCAAATGGGCCAGATCGAAAAAATTT
TTAAGGTGGTGTACCCTGTGGATGATCATCACTTTAAGGTGATCCTGCACTATGGCACACTGGTAATCGA
CGGGGTTACGCCGAACATGATCGACTATTTCGGACGGCCGTATGAAGGCATCGCCGTGTTCGACGGCAAA
AAGATCACTGTAACAGGGACCCTGTGGAACGGCAACAAAATTATCGACGAGCGCCTGATCAACCCCGACG
GCTCCCTGCTGTTCCGAGTAACCATCAACGGAGTGACCGGCTGGCGGCTGTGCGAACGCATTCTGGCGTA
AGGCCGCGACTCTAGGGCATGCAAGCTGATCCGGCTGCTAACAAAGCCCGAAAGGAAGCTGAGTTGGCTG
CTGCCACCGCTGAGCAATAACTAGCATAACCCCTTGGGGCGGCCGCTTCGAGCAGACATGATAAGATACA
TTGATGAGTTTGGACAAACCACAACTAGAATGCAGTGAAAAAAATGCTTTATTTGTGAAATTTGTGATGC
TATTGCTTTATTTGTAACCATTATAAGCTGCAATAAACAAGTTAACAACAACAATTGCATTCATTTTATG
TTTCAGGTTCAGGGGGAGATGTGGGAGGTTTTTTTAAGCAAGTAAAACCTCTACAAATGTGGTAAAATCG
AATTTTAACAAAATATTAACGCTTACAATTTCCTGATGCGGTATTTTCTCCTTACGCATCTGTGCGGTAT
TTCACACCGCATACGCGGATCTGCGCAGCACCATGGCCTGAAATAACCTCTGAAAGAGGAACTTGGTTAG
GTACCTTCTGAGGCGGAAAGAACCAGCTGTGGAATGTGTGTCAGTTAGGGTGTGGAAAGTCCCCAGGCTC
CCCAGCAGGCAGAAGTATGCAAAGCATGCATCTCAATTAGTCAGCAACCAGGTGTGGAAAGTCCCCAGGC
TCCCCAGCAGGCAGAAGTATGCAAAGCATGCATCTCAATTAGTCAGCAACCATAGTCCCGCCCCTAACTC
CGCCCATCCCGCCCCTAACTCCGCCCAGTTCCGCCCATTCTCCGCCCCATGGCTGACTAATTTTTTTTAT
TTATGCAGAGGCCGAGGCCGCCTCGGCCTCTGAGCTATTCCAGAAGTAGTGAGGAGGCTTTTTTGGAGGC
CTAGGCTTTTGCAAAAAGCTCGATTCTTCTGACACTAGCGCCACCATGAAGAAGCCCGAACTCACCGCTA
CCAGCGTTGAAAAATTTCTCATCGAGAAGTTCGACAGTGTGAGCGACCTGATGCAGTTGTCGGAGGGCGA
AGAGAGCCGAGCCTTCAGCTTCGATGTCGGCGGACGCGGCTATGTACTGCGGGTGAATAGCTGCGCTGAT
GGCTTCTACAAAGACCGCTACGTGTACCGCCACTTCGCCAGCGCTGCACTACCCATCCCCGAAGTGTTGG
ACATCGGCGAGTTCAGCGAGAGCCTGACATACTGCATCAGTAGACGCGCCCAAGGCGTTACTCTCCAAGA
CCTCCCCGAAACAGAGCTGCCTGCTGTGTTACAGCCTGTCGCCGAAGCTATGGATGCTATTGCCGCCGCC
GACCTCAGTCAAACCAGCGGCTTCGGCCCATTCGGGCCCCAAGGCATCGGCCAGTACACAACCTGGCGGG
ATTTCATTTGCGCCATTGCTGATCCCCATGTCTACCACTGGCAGACCGTGATGGACGACACCGTGTCCGC
CAGCGTAGCTCAAGCCCTGGACGAACTGATGCTGTGGGCCGAAGACTGTCCCGAGGTGCGCCACCTCGTC
CATGCCGACTTCGGCAGCAACAACGTCCTGACCGACAACGGCCGCATCACCGCCGTAATCGACTGGTCCG
AAGCTATGTTCGGGGACAGTCAGTACGAGGTGGCCAACATCTTCTTCTGGCGGCCCTGGCTGGCTTGCAT
GGAGCAGCAGACTCGCTACTTCGAGCGCCGGCATCCCGAGCTGGCCGGCAGCCCTCGTCTGCGAGCCTAC
ATGCTGCGCATCGGCCTGGATCAGCTCTACCAGAGCCTCGTGGACGGCAACTTCGACGATGCTGCCTGGG
CTCAAGGCCGCTGCGATGCCATCGTCCGCAGCGGGGCCGGCACCGTCGGTCGCACACAAATCGCTCGCCG
GAGCGCAGCCGTATGGACCGACGGCTGCGTCGAGGTGCTGGCCGACAGCGGCAACCGCCGGCCCAGTACA
CGACCGCGCGCTAAGGAGGTAGGTCGAGTTTAGACTCTAGCCATCACGATGGCCGCAATAAAATATCTTT
ATTTTCATTACATCTGTGTGTTGGTTTTTTGTGTGAATCGATAGCGATAAGGATCCTCTTTGCGCTTGCG
TTTTCCCTTGTCCAGATAGCCCAGTAGCTGACATTCATCCGGGGTCAGCACCGTTTCTGCGGACTGGCTT
TCTACGTAATGGTTTCTTAGACGTCAGGTGGCACTTTTCGGGGAAATGTGCGCGGAACCCCTATTTGTTT
ATTTTTCTAAATACATTCAAATATGTATCCGCTCATGAGACAATAACCCTGATAAATGCTTCAATAATAT
TGAAAAAGGAAGAGTATGAGTATTCAACATTTCCGTGTCGCCCTTATTCCCTTTTTTGCGGCATTTTGCC
TTCCTGTTTTTGCTCACCCAGAAACGCTGGTGAAAGTAAAAGATGCTGAAGATCAGTTGGGTGCACGAGT
GGGTTACATCGAACTGGATCTCAACAGCGGTAAGATCCTTGAGAGTTTTCGCCCCGAAGAACGTTTTCCA
ATGATGAGCACTTTCAAAGTTCTGCTATGTGGCGCGGTATTATCCCGTATTGACGCCGGGCAAGAGCAAC
TCGGTCGCCGCATACACTATTCTCAGAATGACTTGGTTGAGTACTCACCAGTCACAGAAAAGCATCTTAC
GGATGGCATGACAGTAAGAGAATTATGCAGTGCTGCCATAACCATGAGTGATAACACTGCGGCCAACTTA
CTTCTGACAACTATCGGAGGACCGAAGGAGCTAACCGCTTTTTTGCACAACATGGGGGATCATGTAACTC
GCCTTGATCGTTGGGAACCGGAGCTGAATGAAGCCATACCAAACGACGAGCGTGACACCACGATGCCTGT
AGCAATGGCAACAACGTTGCGCAAACTATTAACTGGCGAACTACTTACTCTAGCTTCCCGGCAACAATTA
ATAGACTGGATGGAGGCGGATAAAGTTGCAGGACCACTTCTGCGCTCGGCCCTTCCGGCTGGCTGGTTTA
TTGCTGATAAATCTGGAGCCGGTGAGCGTGGGTCTCGCGGTATCATTGCAGCACTGGGGCCAGATGGTAA
GCCCTCCCGTATCGTAGTTATCTACACGACGGGGAGTCAGGCAACTATGGATGAACGAAATAGACAGATC
GCTGAGATAGGTGCCTCACTGATTAAGCATTGGTAATTCGAAATGACCGACCAAGCGACGCCCAACCGGT
ATCAGCTCACTCAAAGGCGGTAATACGGTTATCCACAGAATCAGGGGATAACGCAGGAAAGAACATGTGA
GCAAAAGGCCAGCAAAAGGCCAGGAACCGTAAAAAGGCCGCGTTGCTGGCGTTTTTCCATAGGCTCCGCC
CCCCTGACGAGCATCACAAAAATCGACGCTCAAGTCAGAGGTGGCGAAACCCGACAGGACTATAAAGATA
CCAGGCGTTTCCCCCTGGAAGCTCCCTCGTGCGCTCTCCTGTTCCGACCCTGCCGCTTACCGGATACCTG
TCCGCCTTTCTCCCTTCGGGAAGCGTGGCGCTTTCTCATAGCTCACGCTGTAGGTATCTCAGTTCGGTGT
AGGTCGTTCGCTCCAAGCTGGGCTGTGTGCACGAACCCCCCGTTCAGCCCGACCGCTGCGCCTTATCCGG
TAACTATCGTCTTGAGTCCAACCCGGTAAGACACGACTTATCGCCACTGGCAGCAGCCACTGGTAACAGG
ATTAGCAGAGCGAGGTATGTAGGCGGTGCTACAGAGTTCTTGAAGTGGTGGCCTAACTACGGCTACACTA
GAAGGACAGTATTTGGTATCTGCGCTCTGCTGAAGCCAGTTACCTTCGGAAAAAGAGTTGGTAGCTCTTG
ATCCGGCAAACAAACCACCGCTGGTAGCGGTGGTTTTTTTGTTTGCAAGCAGCAGATTACGCGCAGAAAA
AAAGGATTTCAAGAAGATCCTTTGATCTTTTCTACGGGGTCTGACGCTCAGTGGAACGAAAACTCACGTT
AAGGGATTTTGGTCATGAGATTATCAAAAAGGATCTTCACCTAGATCCTTTTATAGTCCGGAAATACAGG
AACGCACGCTGGATGGCCCTTCGCTGGGATGGTGAAACCATGAAAAATGGCAGCTTCAGTGGATTAAGTG
GGGGTAATGTGGCCTGTACCCTCTGGTTGCATAGGTATTCATACGGTTAAAATTTATCAGGCGCGATTGC
GGCAGTTTTTCGGGTGGTTTGTTGCCATTTTTACCTGTCTGCTGCCGTGATCGCGCTGAACGCGTTTTAG
CGGTGCGTACAATTAAGGGATTATGGTAAATCCACTTACTGTCTGCCCTCGTAGCCATCGAGATAAACCG
CAGTACTCCGGCCACGATGCGTCCGGCGTAGAGGATCGAGATCT
