>Addgene plasmid #210961 | pNLF1-C_DDA1:1-102 | depositor partial sequence | sequence record 411402 | Insert sequence
[306 nt withheld, positions 1-306]
